>Addgene plasmid #112875 | pJY-RpABE-PDS3_IMS | addgene full sequence | sequence record 221764 | Addgene NGS Result
TTTCCATTCGGAGTTTTTGTATCTTGTTTCATAGTTTGTCCCAGGATTAGAATGATTAGGCATCGAACCT
TCAAGAATTTGATTGAATAAAACATCTTCATTCTTAAGATATGAAGATAATCTTCAAAAGGCCCCTGGGA
ATCTGAAAGAAGAGAAGCAGGCCCATTTATATGGGAAAGAACAATAGTATTTCTTATATAGGCCCATTTA
AGTTGAAAACAATCTTCAAAAGTCCCACATCGCTTAGATAAGAAAACGAAGCTGAGTTTATATACAGCTA
GAGTCGAAGTAGTGATTGCCTCCAGATAGCTGCATGGAGTTTTAGAGCTAGAAATAGCAAGTTAAAATAA
GGCTAGTCCGTTATCAACTTGAAAAAGTGGCACCGAGTCGGTGCTTTTTTTTTTTGCGGCCGCGATCCCT
CAACTTTTGATTCGCTATTTGCAGTGCACCTGTGGCGTTCATCACATCTTTTGTGACACTGTTTGCACTG
GTCATTGCTATTACAAAGGACCTTCCTGATGTTGAAGGAGATCGAAAGTAAGTAACTGCACGCATAACCA
TTTTCTTTCCGCTCTTTGGCTCAATCCATTTGACAGTCAAAGACAATGTTTAACCAGCTCCGTTTGATAT
ATTGTCTTTATGTGTTTGTTCAAGCATGTTTAGTTAATCATGCCTTTGATTGATCTTGAATAGGTTCCAA
ATATCAACCCTGGCAACAAAACTTGGAGTGAGAAACATTGCATTCCTCGGTTCTGGACTTCTGCTAGTAA
ATTATGTTTCAGCCATATCACTAGCTTTCTACATGCCTCAGGTGAATTCATCTATTTCCGTCTTAACTAT
TTCGGTTAATTAAAGCACGAACACCATTACTGCATGTAGAAGCTTGATAAACTATCGCCACCAATTTATT
TTTGTTGCGATATTGTTACTTTCCTCAGTATGCAGCTTTGAAAAGACCAACCCTCTTATCCTTTAACAAT
GAACAGGTTTTTAGAGGTAGCTTGATGATTCCTGCACATGTGATCTTGGCTTCAGGCTTAATTTTCCAGG
TAAAGCATTATGAGATACTCTTATATCTCTTACATACTTTTGAGATAATGCACAAGAACTTCATAACTAT
ATGCTTTAGTTTCTGCATTTGACACTGCCAAATTCATTAATCTCTAATATCTTTGTTGTTGATCTTTGGT
AGACATGGGTACTAGAAAAAGCAAACTACACCAAGGTAAAATACTTTTGTACAAACATAAACTCGTTATC
ACGGAACATCAATGGAGTGTATATCTAACGGAGTGTAGAAACATTTGATTATTGCAGGAAGCTATCTCAG
GATATTATCGGTTTATATGGAATCTCTTCTACGCAGAGTATCTGTTATTCCCCTTCCTCTAGCTTTCAAT
TTCATGGTGAGGATATGCAGTTTTCTTTGTATATCATTCTTCTTCTTCTTTGTAGCTTGGAGTCAAAATC
GGTTCCTTCATGTACATACATCAAGGATATGTCCTTCTGAATTTTTATATCTTGCAATAAAAATGCTTGT
ACCAATTGAAACACCAGCTTTTTGAGTTCTATGATCACTGACTTGGTTCTAACCAAAAAAAAAAAATGTT
TAATTTACATATCTAAAAGTAGGTTTAGGGAAACCTAAACAGTAAAATATTTGTATATTATTCGAATTTC
ACTCATCATAAAAACTTAAATTGCACCATAAAATTTTGTTTTACTATTAATGATGTAATTTGTGTAACTT
AAGATAAAAATAATATTCCGTAAGTTAACCGGCTAAAACCACGTATAAACCAGGGAACCTGTTAAACCGG
TTCTTTACTGGATAAAGAAATGAAAGCCCATGTAGACAGCTCCATTAGAGCCCAAACCCTAAATTTCTCA
TCTATATAAAAGGAGTGACATTAGGGTTTTTGTTCGTCCTCTTAAAGCTTCTCGTTTTCTCTGCCGTCTC
TCTCATTCGCGCGACGCAAACGATCTTCAGGTGATCTTCTTTCTCCAAATCCTCTCTCATAACTCTGATT
TCGTACTTGTGTATTTGAGCTCACGCTCTGTTTCTCTCACCACAGCCCCATGATGAGCGAGGTCGAGTTT
AGCCATGAATACTGGATGAGACATGCTCTTACTTTAGCGAAACGTGCGTGGGACGAGAGAGAGGTTCCGG
TGGGCGCGGTGTTAGTACACAATAACAGGGTTATCGGCGAAGGGTGGAACAGGCCTATTGGCAGGCACGA
TCCGACTGCACATGCGGAGATCATGGCGCTACGACAGGGGGGGCTCGTCATGCAGAATTATCGATTGATA
GACGCCACGCTGTACGTCACTCTGGAACCATGCGTAATGTGTGCAGGAGCGATGATCCACTCTAGAATTG
GAAGAGTAGTCTTCGGCGCGAGGGATGCAAAGACCGGGGCGGCGGGGTCCCTAATGGACGTGCTTCACCA
CCCTGGCATGAACCATAGAGTGGAGATCACCGAGGGCATACTTGCTGATGAATGTGCAGCACTTCTATCC
GATTTCTTTCGAATGAGAAGGCAGGAAATTAAAGCCCAGAAGAAGGCTCAATCTAGTACAGACTCTGGAG
GGTCCAGTGGCGGCTCATCCGGGAGCGAAACACCAGGGACGTCAGAATCCGCTACGCCCGAATCTAGTGG
TGGCTCCAGCGGAGGAAGTAGTGAGGTGGAGTTCTCTCACGAATACTGGATGCGACATGCTCTAACGCTA
GCAAAACGAGCGAGGGATGAACGAGAGGTTCCTGTAGGAGCAGTGTTGGTTCTGAACAACAGAGTTATTG
GTGAAGGTTGGAATCGTGCTATTGGGCTTCACGACCCAACAGCCCATGCCGAAATAATGGCGCTCAGGCA
AGGAGGCTTAGTAATGCAAAACTACAGATTAATCGACGCGACCCTGTATGTCACGTTCGAGCCATGCGTT
ATGTGCGCGGGCGCGATGATTCATTCTAGAATTGGAAGGGTTGTTTTTGGGGTGAGAAATGCCAAAACTG
GTGCGGCTGGGAGTCTTATGGACGTTCTCCACTACCCTGGTATGAACCATCGAGTGGAAATCACGGAGGG
GATTTTGGCGGACGAATGTGCAGCATTGTTATGCTATTTCTTCCGTATGCCTAGGCAGGTCTTCAACGCT
CAGAAGAAGGCGCAAAGTTCAACCGATTCAGGGGGGTCTTCTGGCGGATCTTCTGGTTCAGAGACGCCCG
GTACCTCAGAATCAGCTACGCCTGAGAGTTCAGGTGGGTCTTCTGGCGGCAGCGACAAGAAGTACAGCAT
CGGCCTGGCCATCGGTACCAACAGCGTGGGCTGGGCCGTGATCACCGACGAGTACAAGGTGCCCAGCAAG
AAGTTCAAGGTGCTGGGCAACACCGACCGCCACAGCATCAAGAAGAACCTGATCGGCGCCCTGCTGTTCG
ACAGCGGCGAGACCGCCGAGGCCACCCGCCTGAAGCGCACCGCCCGCCGCCGCTACACCCGCCGCAAGAA
CCGCATCTGCTACCTGCAGGAGATCTTCAGCAACGAGATGGCCAAGGTGGACGACAGCTTCTTCCACCGC
CTGGAGGAGAGCTTCCTGGTGGAGGAGGACAAGAAGCACGAGCGCCACCCCATCTTCGGCAACATCGTGG
ACGAGGTGGCCTACCACGAGAAGTACCCCACCATCTACCATCTGCGCAAGAAGCTGGTGGACAGCACCGA
CAAGGCCGACCTGCGCCTGATCTACCTGGCCCTGGCCCACATGATCAAGTTCCGCGGCCACTTCCTGATC
GAGGGCGACCTGAACCCCGACAACAGCGACGTGGACAAGCTGTTCATCCAGCTGGTGCAGACCTACAACC
AGCTGTTCGAGGAGAACCCCATCAACGCCAGCGGCGTGGACGCCAAGGCCATCCTGAGCGCCCGCCTGAG
CAAGAGCCGCCGCCTGGAGAACCTGATCGCCCAGCTGCCCGGCGAGAAGAAGAACGGCCTGTTCGGCAAC
CTGATCGCCCTGAGCCTGGGCCTGACCCCCAACTTCAAGAGCAACTTCGACCTGGCCGAGGACGCCAAGC
TGCAGCTGAGCAAGGACACCTACGACGACGACCTGGACAACCTGCTGGCCCAGATCGGCGACCAGTACGC
CGACCTGTTCCTGGCCGCCAAGAACCTGAGCGACGCCATCCTGCTGAGCGACATCCTGCGCGTGAACACC
GAGATCACCAAGGCCCCCCTGAGCGCCAGCATGATCAAGCGCTACGACGAGCACCACCAGGACCTGACCC
TGCTGAAGGCCCTGGTGCGCCAGCAGCTGCCCGAGAAGTACAAGGAGATCTTCTTCGACCAGAGCAAGAA
CGGCTACGCCGGCTACATCGACGGCGGCGCCAGCCAGGAGGAGTTCTACAAGTTCATCAAGCCCATCCTG
GAGAAGATGGACGGCACCGAGGAGCTGCTGGTGAAGCTGAACCGCGAGGACCTGCTGCGCAAGCAGCGCA
CCTTCGACAACGGCAGCATCCCCCACCAGATCCACCTGGGCGAGCTGCACGCCATCCTGCGCCGCCAGGA
GGACTTCTACCCCTTCCTGAAGGACAACCGCGAGAAGATCGAGAAGATCCTGACCTTCCGCATCCCCTAC
TACGTGGGCCCCCTGGCCCGCGGCAACAGCCGCTTCGCCTGGATGACCCGCAAGAGCGAGGAGACCATCA
CCCCCTGGAACTTCGAGGAGGTGGTGGACAAGGGCGCCAGCGCCCAGAGCTTCATCGAGCGCATGACCAA
CTTCGACAAGAACCTGCCCAACGAGAAGGTGCTGCCCAAGCACAGCCTGCTGTACGAGTACTTCACCGTG
TACAACGAGCTGACCAAGGTGAAGTACGTGACCGAGGGCATGCGCAAGCCCGCCTTCCTGAGCGGCGAGC
AGAAGAAGGCCATCGTGGACCTGCTGTTCAAGACCAACCGCAAGGTGACCGTGAAGCAGCTGAAGGAGGA
CTACTTCAAGAAGATCGAGTGCTTCGACAGCGTGGAGATCAGCGGCGTGGAGGACCGCTTCAACGCCAGC
CTGGGCACCTACCACGACCTGCTGAAGATCATCAAGGACAAGGACTTCCTGGACAACGAGGAGAACGAGG
ACATCCTGGAGGACATCGTGCTGACCCTGACCCTGTTCGAGGACCGCGAGATGATCGAGGAGCGCCTGAA
GACCTACGCCCACCTGTTCGACGACAAGGTGATGAAGCAGCTGAAGCGCCGCCGCTACACCGGCTGGGGC
CGCCTGAGCCGCAAGCTTATCAACGGCATCCGCGACAAGCAGAGCGGCAAGACCATCCTGGACTTCCTGA
AGAGCGACGGCTTCGCCAACCGCAACTTCATGCAGCTGATCCACGACGACAGCCTGACCTTCAAGGAGGA
CATCCAGAAGGCCCAGGTGAGCGGCCAGGGCGACAGCCTGCACGAGCACATCGCCAACCTGGCCGGCAGC
CCCGCCATCAAGAAGGGCATCCTGCAGACCGTGAAGGTGGTGGACGAGCTGGTGAAGGTGATGGGCCGCC
ACAAGCCCGAGAACATCGTGATCGAGATGGCCCGCGAGAACCAGACCACCCAGAAGGGCCAGAAGAACAG
CCGCGAGCGCATGAAGCGCATCGAGGAGGGCATCAAGGAGCTGGGCAGCCAGATCCTGAAGGAGCACCCC
GTGGAGAACACCCAGCTGCAGAACGAGAAGCTGTACCTGTACTACCTGCAGAACGGCCGCGACATGTACG
TGGACCAGGAGCTGGACATCAACCGCCTGAGCGACTACGACGTGGACCACATCGTGCCCCAGAGCTTCCT
GAAGGACGACAGCATCGACAACAAGGTGCTGACCCGCAGCGACAAGAACCGCGGCAAGAGCGACAACGTG
CCCAGCGAGGAGGTGGTGAAGAAGATGAAGAACTACTGGCGCCAGCTGCTGAACGCCAAGCTGATCACCC
AGCGCAAGTTCGACAACCTGACCAAGGCCGAGCGCGGCGGCCTGAGCGAGCTGGACAAGGCCGGCTTCAT
CAAGCGCCAGCTGGTGGAGACCCGCCAGATCACCAAGCACGTGGCCCAGATCCTGGACAGCCGCATGAAC
ACCAAGTACGACGAGAACGACAAGCTGATCCGCGAGGTGAAGGTGATCACCCTGAAGAGCAAGCTGGTGA
GCGACTTCCGCAAGGACTTCCAGTTCTACAAGGTGCGCGAGATCAACAACTACCACCACGCCCACGACGC
CTACCTGAACGCCGTGGTGGGCACCGCCCTGATCAAGAAGTACCCCAAGCTGGAGAGCGAGTTCGTGTAC
GGCGACTACAAGGTGTACGACGTGCGCAAGATGATCGCCAAGAGCGAGCAGGAGATCGGCAAGGCCACCG
CCAAGTACTTCTTCTACAGCAACATCATGAACTTCTTCAAGACCGAGATCACCCTGGCCAACGGCGAGAT
CCGCAAGCGCCCCCTGATCGAGACCAACGGCGAGACCGGCGAGATCGTGTGGGACAAGGGCCGCGACTTC
GCCACCGTGCGCAAGGTGCTGAGCATGCCCCAGGTGAACATCGTGAAGAAGACCGAGGTGCAGACCGGCG
GCTTCAGCAAGGAGAGCATCCTGCCCAAGCGCAACAGCGACAAGCTGATCGCCCGCAAGAAGGACTGGGA
CCCCAAGAAGTACGGCGGCTTCGACAGCCCCACCGTGGCCTACAGCGTGCTGGTGGTGGCCAAGGTGGAG
AAGGGCAAGAGCAAGAAGCTGAAGAGCGTGAAGGAGCTGCTGGGCATCACCATCATGGAGCGCAGCAGCT
TCGAGAAGAACCCCATCGACTTCCTGGAGGCCAAGGGCTACAAGGAGGTGAAGAAGGACCTGATCATCAA
GCTGCCCAAGTACAGCCTGTTCGAGCTGGAGAACGGCCGCAAGCGCATGCTGGCCAGCGCCGGCGAGCTG
CAGAAGGGCAACGAGCTGGCCCTGCCCAGCAAGTACGTGAACTTCCTGTACCTGGCCAGCCACTACGAGA
AGCTGAAGGGCAGCCCCGAGGACAACGAGCAGAAGCAGCTGTTCGTGGAGCAGCACAAGCACTACCTGGA
CGAGATCATCGAGCAGATCAGCGAGTTCAGCAAGCGCGTGATCCTGGCCGACGCCAACCTGGACAAGGTG
CTGAGCGCCTACAACAAGCACCGCGACAAGCCCATCCGCGAGCAGGCCGAGAACATCATCCACCTGTTCA
CCCTGACCAACCTGGGCGCCCCCGCCGCCTTCAAGTACTTCGACACCACCATCGACCGCAAGCGCTACAC
CAGCACCAAGGAGGTGCTGGACGCCACCCTGATCCACCAGAGCATCACCGGTCTGTACGAGACCCGCATC
GACCTGAGCCAGCTGGGCGGCGACTCTGGTGGTTCTCCAAAGAAAAAGAGAAAAGTATAAAAGGGTGGGA
TATGAAGATGAAGATGAAATATTTGGTGTGTCAAATAAAAAGCTTGTGTGCTTAAGTTTGTGTTTTTTTC
TTGGCTTGTTGTGTTATGAATTTGTGGCTTTTTCTAATATTAAATGAATGTAAGATCTCATTATAATGAA
TAAACAAATGTTTCTATAATCCATTGTGAATGTTTTGTTGGATCTCTTCTGCAGCATATAACTACTGTAT
GTGCTATGGTATGGACTATGGAATATGATTAAAGATAAGGCGCGCCGACCCAGCTTTCTTGTACAAAGTG
GTGATATCACTAGTGTATGTAGGTATAGTAACATGAACAAGAACAGACTCAAGTACAAGATCGCATACGA
AAATGGAAATGGCAATGTCACTTCCACATAATCAAACACGAATCCTCATATCAACAAGGCCTGAGATTCT
AACTAGCTCATAACAACTTAGCCAATAGTTACTTGAGACTACCAAATGTATGTAGAACTAAAGACTAAGG
GACAGAGAGTTCGTCTAAACAGGTGAATCTAGTCGTTGTTATCTAATAAACAATTCAGCCCCAAATGCAG
AACACACATAGAGCTCTCTATTGATTCAAATTACGATCTGATACTGATAACGTCTAGATTTTTAGGGTTA
AAGCAATCAATCACCTGACGATTCAAGGTGGTTGGATCATGACGATTCCAGAAAACATCAAGCAAGCTCT
CAAAGCTACACTCTTTGGGATCATACTGAACTCTAACAACCTCGTTATGTCCCGTAGTGCCAGTACAGAC
ATCCTCGTAACTCGGATTGTGCACGATGCCATGGCTATACCCAACCTCGGTCTTGGTCACACCAGGAACT
CTCTGGTAAGCTAGCTCCACTCCCCAGAAACAACCGGCGCCAAATTGCGCGAATTGCTGACCTGAAGACG
GAACATCATCGTCGGGTCCTTGGGCGATTGCGGCGGAAGATGGGTCAGCTTGGGCTTGAGGACGAGACCC
GAATCCGAGTCTGTTGAAAAGGTTGTTCATTGGGGATTTGTATACGGAGATTGGTCGTCGAGAGGTTTGA
GGGAAAGGACAAATGGGTTTGGCTCTGGAGAAAGAGAGTGCGGCTTTAGAGAGAGAATTGAGAGGTTTAG
AGAGAGATGCGGCGGCGATGAGCGGAGGAGAGACGACGAGGACCTGCATTATCAAAGCAGTGACGTGGTG
AAATTTGGAACTTTTAAGAGGCAGATAGATTTATTATTTGTATCCATTTTCTTCATTGTTCTAGAATGTC
GCGGAACAAATTTTAAAACTAAATCCTAAATTTTTCTAATTTTGTTGCCAATAGTGGATATGTGGGCCGT
ATAGAAGGAATCTATTGAAGGCCCAAACCCATACTGACGAGCCCAAAGGTTCGTTTTGCGTTTTATGTTT
CGGTTCGATGCCAACGCCACATTCTGAGCTAGGCAAAAAACAAACGTGTCTTTGAATAGACTCCTCTCGT
TAACACATGCAGCGGCTGCATGGTGACGCCATTAACACGTGGCCTACAATTGCATGATGTCTCCATTGAC
ACGTGACTTCTCGTCTCCTTTCTTAATATATCTAACAAACACTCCTACCTCTTCCAAAATATATACACAT
CTTTTTGATCAATCTCTCATTCAAAATCTCATTCTCTCTAGTAAACAAGAACAAAAAAATGGCGGATACA
GCTAGAGGAACCCATCACGATATCATCGGCAGAGACCAGTACCCGATGATGGGCCGAGACCGAGACCAGT
ACCAGATGTCCGGACGAGGATCTGACTACTCCAAGTCTAGGCAGATTGCTAAAGCTGCAACTGCTGTCAC
AGCTGGTGGTTCCCTCCTTGTTCTCTCCAGCCTTACCCTTGTTGGAACTGTCATAGCTTTGACTGTTGCA
ACACCTCTGCTCGTTATCTTCAGCCCAATCCTTGTCCCGGCTCTCATCACAGTTGCACTCCTCATCACCG
GTTTTCTTTCCTCTGGAGGGTTTGGCATTGCCGCTATAACCGTTTTCTCTTGGATTTACAAGTAAGCACA
CATTTATCATCTTACTTCATAATTTTGTGCAATATGTGCATGCATGTGTTGAGCCAGTAGCTTTGGATCA
ATTTTTTTGGTCGAATAACAAATGTAACAATAAGAAATTGCAAATTCTAGGGAACATTTGGTTAACTAAA
TACGAAATTTGACCTAGCTAGCTTGAATGTGTCTGTGTATATCATCTATATAGGTAAAATGCTTGGTATG
ATACCTATTGATTGTGAATAGGTACGCAACGGGAGAGCACCCACAGGGATCAGACAAGTTGGACAGTGCA
AGGATGAAGTTGGGAAGCAAAGCTCAGGATCTGAAAGACAGAGCTCAGTACTACGGACAGCAACATACTG
GTGGGGAACATGACCGTGACCGTACTCGTGGTGGCCAGCACACTACTATGAGCGAGCTGATTAAGGAGAA
CATGCACATGAAGCTGTACATGGAGGGCACCGTGAACAACCACCACTTCAAGTGCACATCCGAGGGCGAA
GGCAAGCCCTACGAGGGCACCCAGACCATGAGAATCAAGGTGGTCGAGGGCGGCCCTCTCCCCTTCGCCT
TCGACATCCTGGCTACCAGCTTCATGTACGGCAGCAGAACCTTCATCAACCACACCCAGGGCATCCCCGA
CTTCTTTAAGCAGTCCTTCCCTGAGGGCTTCACATGGGAGAGAGTCACCACATACGAAGACGGGGGCGTG
CTGACCGCTACCCAGGACACCAGCCTCCAGGACGGCTGCCTCATCTACAACGTCAAGATCAGAGGGGTGA
ACTTCCCATCCAACGGCCCTGTGATGCAGAAGAAAACACTCGGCTGGGAGGCCAACACCGAGATGCTGTA
CCCCGCTGACGGCGGCCTGGAAGGCAGAAGCGACATGGCCCTGAAGCTCGTGGGCGGGGGCCACCTGATC
TGCAACTTCAAGACCACATACAGATCCAAGAAACCCGCTAAGAACCTCAAGATGCCCGGCGTCTACTATG
TGGACCACAGACTGGAAAGAATCAAGGAGGCCGACAAAGAGACCTACGTCGAGCAGCACGAGGTGGCTGT
GGCCAGATACTGCGACCTCCCTAGCAAACTGGGGCACAAGTGAATCGTTCAAACATTTGGCAATAAAGTT
TCTTAAGATTGAATCCTGTTGCCGGTCTTGCGATGATTATCATATAATTTCTGTTGAATTACGTTAAGCA
TGTAATAATTAACATGTAATGCATGACGTTATTTATGAGATGGGTTTTTATGATTAGAGTCCCGCAATTA
TACATTTAATACGCGATAGAAAACAAAATATAGCGCGCAAACTAGGATAAATTATCGCGCGCGGTGTCAT
CTATGTTACTAGATCACTAGTGCGGCCGCCTGCAGGTCGACCATATGGGAGAGCTCAAGCTTAGCTTGAG
CTTGGATCAGATTGTCGTTTCCCGCCTTCAGTTTAAACTATCAGTGTTTGACAGGATATATTGGCGGGTA
AACCTAAGAGAAAAGAGCGTTTATTAGAATAATCGGATATTTAAAAGGGCGTGAAAAGGTTTATCCGTTC
GTCCATTTGTATGTGCATGCCAACCACAGGGTTCCCCTCGGGATCAAAGTACTTTAAAGTACTTTAAAGT
ACTTTAAAGTACTTTGATCCAACCCCTCCGCTGCTATAGTGCAGTCGGCTTCTGACGTTCAGTGCAGCCG
TCTTCTGAAAACGACATGTCGCACAAGTCCTAAGTTACGCGACAGGCTGCCGCCCTGCCCTTTTCCTGGC
GTTTTCTTGTCGCGTGTTTTAGTCGCATAAAGTAGAATACTTGCGACTAGAACCGGAGACATTACGCCAT
GAACAAGAGCGCCGCCGCTGGCCTGCTGGGCTATGCCCGCGTCAGCACCGACGACCAGGACTTGACCAAC
CAACGGGCCGAACTGCACGCGGCCGGCTGCACCAAGCTGTTTTCCGAGAAGATCACCGGCACCAGGCGCG
ACCGCCCGGAGCTGGCCAGGATGCTTGACCACCTACGCCCTGGCGACGTTGTGACAGTGACCAGGCTAGA
CCGCCTGGCCCGCAGCACCCGCGACCTACTGGACATTGCCGAGCGCATCCAGGAGGCCGGCGCGGGCCTG
CGTAGCCTGGCAGAGCCGTGGGCCGACACCACCACGCCGGCCGGCCGCATGGTGTTGACCGTGTTCGCCG
GCATTGCCGAGTTCGAGCGTTCCCTAATCATCGACCGCACCCGGAGCGGGCGCGAGGCCGCCAAGGCCCG
AGGCGTGAAGTTTGGCCCCCGCCCTACCCTCACCCCGGCACAGATCGCGCACGCCCGCGAGCTGATCGAC
CAGGAAGGCCGCACCGTGAAAGAGGCGGCTGCACTGCTTGGCGTGCATCGCTCGACCCTGTACCGCGCAC
TTGAGCGCAGCGAGGAAGTGACGCCCACCGAGGCCAGGCGGCGCGGTGCCTTCCGTGAGGACGCATTGAC
CGAGGCCGACGCCCTGGCGGCCGCCGAGAATGAACGCCAAGAGGAACAAGCATGAAACCGCACCAGGACG
GCCAGGACGAACCGTTTTTCATTACCGAAGAGATCGAGGCGGAGATGATCGCGGCCGGGTACGTGTTCGA
GCCGCCCGCGCACGTCTCAACCGTGCGGCTGCATGAAATCCTGGCCGGTTTGTCTGATGCCAAGCTGGCG
GCCTGGCCGGCCAGCTTGGCCGCTGAAGAAACCGAGCGCCGCCGTCTAAAAAGGTGATGTGTATTTGAGT
AAAACAGCTTGCGTCATGCGGTCGCTGCGTATATGATGCGATGAGTAAATAAACAAATACGCAAGGGGAA
CGCATGAAGGTTATCGCTGTACTTAACCAGAAAGGCGGGTCAGGCAAGACGACCATCGCAACCCATCTAG
CCCGCGCCCTGCAACTCGCCGGGGCCGATGTTCTGTTAGTCGATTCCGATCCCCAGGGCAGTGCCCGCGA
TTGGGCGGCCGTGCGGGAAGATCAACCGCTAACCGTTGTCGGCATCGACCGCCCGACGATTGACCGCGAC
GTGAAGGCCATCGGCCGGCGCGACTTCGTAGTGATCGACGGAGCGCCCCAGGCGGCGGACTTGGCTGTGT
CCGCGATCAAGGCAGCCGACTTCGTGCTGATTCCGGTGCAGCCAAGCCCTTACGACATATGGGCCACCGC
CGACCTGGTGGAGCTGGTTAAGCAGCGCATTGAGGTCACGGATGGAAGGCTACAAGCGGCCTTTGTCGTG
TCGCGGGCGATCAAAGGCACGCGCATCGGCGGTGAGGTTGCCGAGGCGCTGGCCGGGTACGAGCTGCCCA
TTCTTGAGTCCCGTATCACGCAGCGCGTGAGCTACCCAGGCACTGCCGCCGCCGGCACAACCGTTCTTGA
ATCAGAACCCGAGGGCGACGCTGCCCGCGAGGTCCAGGCGCTGGCCGCTGAAATTAAATCAAAACTCATT
TGAGTTAATGAGGTAAAGAGAAAATGAGCAAAAGCACAAACACGCTAAGTGCCGGCCGTCCGAGCGCACG
CAGCAGCAAGGCTGCAACGTTGGCCAGCCTGGCAGACACGCCAGCCATGAAGCGGGTCAACTTTCAGTTG
CCGGCGGAGGATCACACCAAGCTGAAGATGTACGCGGTACGCCAAGGCAAGACCATTACCGAGCTGCTAT
CTGAATACATCGCGCAGCTACCAGAGTAAATGAGCAAATGAATAAATGAGTAGATGAATTTTAGCGGCTA
AAGGAGGCGGCATGGAAAATCAAGAACAACCAGGCACCGACGCCGTGGAATGCCCCATGTGTGGAGGAAC
GGGCGGTTGGCCAGGCGTAAGCGGCTGGGTTGTCTGCCGGCCCTGCAATGGCACTGGAACCCCCAAGCCC
GAGGAATCGGCGTGAGCGGTCGCAAACCATCCGGCCCGGTACAAATCGGCGCGGCGCTGGGTGATGACCT
GGTGGAGAAGTTGAAGGCCGCGCAGGCCGCCCAGCGGCAACGCATCGAGGCAGAAGCACGCCCCGGTGAA
TCGTGGCAAGCGGCCGCTGATCGAATCCGCAAAGAATCCCGGCAACCGCCGGCAGCCGGTGCGCCGTCGA
TTAGGAAGCCGCCCAAGGGCGACGAGCAACCAGATTTTTTCGTTCCGATGCTCTATGACGTGGGCACCCG
CGATAGTCGCAGCATCATGGACGTGGCCGTTTTCCGTCTGTCGAAGCGTGACCGACGAGCTGGCGAGGTG
ATCCGCTACGAGCTTCCAGACGGGCACGTAGAGGTTTCCGCAGGGCCGGCCGGCATGGCCAGTGTGTGGG
ATTACGACCTGGTACTGATGGCGGTTTCCCATCTAACCGAATCCATGAACCGATACCGGGAAGGGAAGGG
AGACAAGCCCGGCCGCGTGTTCCGTCCACACGTTGCGGACGTACTCAAGTTCTGCCGGCGAGCCGATGGC
GGAAAGCAGAAAGACGACCTGGTAGAAACCTGCATTCGGTTAAACACCACGCACGTTGCCATGCAGCGTA
CGAAGAAGGCCAAGAACGGCCGCCTGGTGACGGTATCCGAGGGTGAAGCCTTGATTAGCCGCTACAAGAT
CGTAAAGAGCGAAACCGGGCGGCCGGAGTACATCGAGATCGAGCTAGCTGATTGGATGTACCGCGAGATC
ACAGAAGGCAAGAACCCGGACGTGCTGACGGTTCACCCCGATTACTTTTTGATCGATCCCGGCATCGGCC
GTTTTCTCTACCGCCTGGCACGCCGCGCCGCAGGCAAGGCAGAAGCCAGATGGTTGTTCAAGACGATCTA
CGAACGCAGTGGCAGCGCCGGAGAGTTCAAGAAGTTCTGTTTCACCGTGCGCAAGCTGATCGGGTCAAAT
GACCTGCCGGAGTACGATTTGAAGGAGGAGGCGGGGCAGGCTGGCCCGATCCTAGTCATGCGCTACCGCA
ACCTGATCGAGGGCGAAGCATCCGCCGGTTCCTAATGTACGGAGCAGATGCTAGGGCAAATTGCCCTAGC
AGGGGAAAAAGGTCGAAAAGGTCTCTTTCCTGTGGATAGCACGTACATTGGGAACCCAAAGCCGTACATT
GGGAACCGGAACCCGTACATTGGGAACCCAAAGCCGTACATTGGGAACCGGTCACACATGTAAGTGACTG
ATATAAAAGAGAAAAAAGGCGATTTTTCCGCCTAAAACTCTTTAAAACTTATTAAAACTCTTAAAACCCG
CCTGGCCTGTGCATAACTGTCTGGCCAGCGCACAGCCGAAGAGCTGCAAAAAGCGCCTACCCTTCGGTCG
CTGCGCTCCCTACGCCCCGCCGCTTCGCGTCGGCCTATCGCGGCCGCTGGCCGCTCAAAAATGGCTGGCC
TACGGCCAGGCAATCTACCAGGGCGCGGACAAGCCGCGCCGTCGCCACTCGACCGCCGGCGCCCACATCA
AGGCACCCTGCCTCGCGCGTTTCGGTGATGACGGTGAAAACCTCTGACACATGCAGCTCCCGGAGACGGT
CACAGCTTGTCTGTAAGCGGATGCCGGGAGCAGACAAGCCCGTCAGGGCGCGTCAGCGGGTGTTGGCGGG
TGTCGGGGCGCAGCCATGACCCAGTCACGTAGCGATAGCGGAGTGTATACTGGCTTAACTATGCGGCATC
AGAGCAGATTGTACTGAGAGTGCACCATATGCGGTGTGAAATACCGCACAGATGCGTAAGGAGAAAATAC
CGCATCAGGCGCTCTTCCGCTTCCTCGCTCACTGACTCGCTGCGCTCGGTCGTTCGGCTGCGGCGAGCGG
TATCAGCTCACTCAAAGGCGGTAATACGGTTATCCACAGAATCAGGGGATAACGCAGGAAAGAACATGTG
AGCAAAAGGCCAGCAAAAGGCCAGGAACCGTAAAAAGGCCGCGTTGCTGGCGTTTTTCCATAGGCTCCGC
CCCCCTGACGAGCATCACAAAAATCGACGCTCAAGTCAGAGGTGGCGAAACCCGACAGGACTATAAAGAT
ACCAGGCGTTTCCCCCTGGAAGCTCCCTCGTGCGCTCTCCTGTTCCGACCCTGCCGCTTACCGGATACCT
GTCCGCCTTTCTCCCTTCGGGAAGCGTGGCGCTTTCTCATAGCTCACGCTGTAGGTATCTCAGTTCGGTG
TAGGTCGTTCGCTCCAAGCTGGGCTGTGTGCACGAACCCCCCGTTCAGCCCGACCGCTGCGCCTTATCCG
GTAACTATCGTCTTGAGTCCAACCCGGTAAGACACGACTTATCGCCACTGGCAGCAGCCACTGGTAACAG
GATTAGCAGAGCGAGGTATGTAGGCGGTGCTACAGAGTTCTTGAAGTGGTGGCCTAACTACGGCTACACT
AGAAGGACAGTATTTGGTATCTGCGCTCTGCTGAAGCCAGTTACCTTCGGAAAAAGAGTTGGTAGCTCTT
GATCCGGCAAACAAACCACCGCTGGTAGCGGTGGTTTTTTTGTTTGCAAGCAGCAGATTACGCGCAGAAA
AAAAGGATCTCAAGAAGATCCTTTGATCTTTTCTACGGGGTCTGACGCTCAGTGGAACGAAAACTCACGT
TAAGGGATTTTGGTCATGCATGATATATCTCCCAATTTGTGTAGGGCTTATTATGCACGCTTAAAAATAA
TAAAAGCAGACTTGACCTGATAGTTTGGCTGTGAGCAATTATGTGCTTAGTGCATCTAACGCTTGAGTTA
AGCCGCGCCGCGAAGCGGCGTCGGCTTGAACGAATTTCTAGCTAGACATTATTTGCCGACTACCTTGGTG
ATCTCGCCTTTCACGTAGTGGACAAATTCTTCCAACTGATCTGCGCGCGAGGCCAAGCGATCTTCTTCTT
GTCCAAGATAAGCCTGTCTAGCTTCAAGTATGACGGGCTGATACTGGGCCGGCAGGCGCTCCATTGCCCA
GTCGGCAGCGACATCCTTCGGCGCGATTTTGCCGGTTACTGCGCTGTACCAAATGCGGGACAACGTAAGC
ACTACATTTCGCTCATCGCCAGCCCAGTCGGGCGGCGAGTTCCATAGCGTTAAGGTTTCATTTAGCGCCT
CAAATAGATCCTGTTCAGGAACCGGATCAAAGAGTTCCTCCGCCGCTGGACCTACCAAGGCAACGCTATG
TTCTCTTGCTTTTGTCAGCAAGATAGCCAGATCAATGTCGATCGTGGCTGGCTCGAAGATACCTGCAAGA
ATGTCATTGCGCTGCCATTCTCCAAATTGCAGTTCGCGCTTAGCTGGATAACGCCACGGAATGATGTCGT
CGTGCACAACAATGGTGACTTCTACAGCGCGGAGAATCTCGCTCTCTCCAGGGGAAGCCGAAGTTTCCAA
AAGGTCGTTGATCAAAGCTCGCCGCGTTGTTTCATCAAGCCTTACGGTCACCGTAACCAGCAAATCAATA
TCACTGTGTGGCTTCAGGCCGCCATCCACTGCGGAGCCGTACAAATGTACGGCCAGCAACGTCGGTTCGA
GATGGCGCTCGATGACGCCAACTACCTCTGATAGTTGAGTCGATACTTCGGCGATCACCGCTTCCCCCAT
GATGTTTAACTTTGTTTTAGGGCGACTGCCCTGCTGCGTAACATCGTTGCTGCTCCATAACATCAAACAT
CGACCCACGGCGTAACGCGCTTGCTGCTTGGATGCCCGAGGCATAGACTGTACCCCAAAAAAACAGTCAT
AACAAGCCATGAAAACCGCCACTGCGCCGTTACCACCGCTGCGTTCGGTCAAGGTTCTGGACCAGTTGCG
TGAGCGCATACGCTACTTGCATTACAGCTTACGAACCGAACAGGCTTATGTCCACTGGGTTCGTGCCCGA
ATTGATCACAGGCAGCAACGCTCTGTCATCGTTACAATCAACATGCTACCCTCCGCGAGATCATCCGTGT
TTCAAACCCGGCAGCTTAGTTGCCGTTCTTCCGAATAGCATCGGTAACATGAGCAAAGTCTGCCGCCTTA
CAACGGCTCTCCCGCTGACGCCGTCCCGGACTGATGGGCTGCCTGTATCGAGTGGTGATTTTGTGCCGAG
CTGCCGGTCGGGGAGCTGTTGGCTGGCTGGTGGCAGGATATATTGTGGTGTAAACAAATTGACGCTTAGA
CAACTTAATAACACATTGCGGACGTTTTTAATGTACTGAATTAACGCCGAATTGAATTATCAGCTTGCAT
GCCGGTCGATCTAGTAACATAGATGACACCGCGCGCGATAATTTATCCTAGTTTGCGCGCTATATTTTGT
TTTCTATCGCGTATTAAATGTATAATTGCGGGACTCTAATCATAAAAACCCATCTCATAAATAACGTCAT
GCATTACATGTTAATTATTACATGCTTAACGTAATTCAACAGAAATTATATGATAATCATCGCAAGACCG
GCAACAGGATTCAATCTTAAGAAACTTTATTGCCAAATGTTTGAACGATCTGCTTGACTCTAGGGAATTA
ATTCCTGAATCACTGCGACCGGCCCTCCCGCGACCCAGCCGAGCGAGCTTAGCGAACTGTGGACGAGAAC
TGTGCCACCAAGCGTAAGGCCGTTCTCTCGCATTTGCCTTGCTAGGCTCGCGCGAGTTGCTGGCTGAGGC
GTTCTCGAAATCAGCTCTTGTTCGGTCGGCATCTACTCTATTCCTTTGCCCTCGGACGAGTGCTGGGGCG
TCGGTTTCCACTATCGGCGAGTACTTCTACACAGCCATCGGTCCAGACGGCCGCGCTTCTGCGGGCGATT
TGTGTACGCCCGACAGTCCCGGCTCCGGATCGGACGATTGCGTCGCATCGACCCTGCGCCCAAGCTGCAT
CATCGAAATTGCCGTCAACCAAGCTCTGATAGAGTTGGTCAAGACCAATGCGGAGCATATACGCCCGGAG
CCTTGGCGATCCTGCAAGCTCCGGATGCCTCCGCTCGAAGTAGCGCGTCTGCTGCTCCATACAAGCCAAC
CACGGCCTCCAGAAGAAGATGTTGGCGACCTCGTATTGGGAATCCCCGAACATCGCCTCGCTCCAGTCAA
TGACCGCTGTTATGCGGCCATTGTCCGTCAGGACATTGTTGGAGCCGAAATCCGCGTGCACGAGGTGCCG
GACTTCGGGGCAGTCCTCGGCCCAAAGCATCAGCTCATCGAGAGCCTGCGCGACGGACGCACTGACGGTG
TCGTCCATCACAGTTTGCCAGTGATACACATGGGGATCAGCAATCGCGCATATGAAATCACGCCATGTAG
TGTATTGACCGATTCCTTGCGGTCCGAATGGGCCGAACCCGCTCGTCTGGCTAAGATCGGCCGCAGCGAT
AGCATCCATAGCCTCCGCGACCGGCTGAAGAACAGCGGGCAGTTCGGTTTCAGGCAGGTCTTGCAACGTG
ACACCCTGTGCACGGCGGGAGATGCAATAGGTCAGGCTCTCGCTGAACTCCCCAATGTCAAGCACTTCCG
GAATCGGGAGCGCGGCCGATGCAAAGTGCCGATAAACATAACGATCTTTGTAGAAACCATCGGCGCAGCT
ATTTACCCGCAGGACATATCCACGCCCTCCTACATCGAAGCTGAAAGCACGAGATTCTTCGCCCTCCGAG
AGCTGCATCAGGTCGGAGACGCTGTCGAACTTTTCGATCAGAAACTTCTCGACAGACGTCGCGGTGAGTT
CAGGCTTTTTCATAGGGGGGATTCGAGTTGAGAGTGAATATGAGACTCTAATTGGATACCGAGGGGAATT
TATGGAACGTCAGTGGAGCATTTTTGACAAGAAATATTTGCTAGCTGATAGTGACCTTAGGCGACTTTTG
AACGCGCAATAATGGTTTCTGACGTATGTGCTTAGCTCATTAAACTCCAGAAACCCGCGGCTCAGTGGCT
CCTTCAACGTTGCGGTTCTGTCAGTTCCAAACGTAAAACGGCTTGTCCCGCGTCATCGGCGGGGGTCATA
ACGTGACTCCCTTAATTCTCCGCTCATGATCGATAATTCGCGGTACCCGGGGATCCTCTAGAGGGCCCGA
CGTCGCATGCTCCCGGCCGCCATGGCCGCGGGATATCACAAGTTTGTACAAAAAAGCAGGCTCCGCGGCC
GCTCGTTGAACAACGGAAACTCGACTTGCCTTCCGCACAATACATCATTTCTTCTTAGCTTTTTTTCTTC
TTCTTCGTTCATACAGTTTTTTTTTGTTTATCAGCTTACATTTTCTTGAACCGTAGCTTTCGTTTTCTTC
TTTTTAAC
Features (pLannotate 1.2.2; 31 found; start..end, strand, type, name):
    319..394     +  misc_RNA       gRNA scaffold: guide RNA scaffold for the Streptococcus pyogenes CRISPR/Cas9 system
    443..814     +  CDS            HST (fragment): HSTC_ARATH - Also known as HPT2, VTE2-2. Experimental evidence at protein level: Swiss-Prot protein existence level 1. Involved in the synthesis of plastoquinone-9. Can use both homogentisic acid and 2,5-dihydroxyphenylacetic acid gamma-lactone as prenyl acceptors, and solanesyl diphosphate > farnesyl diphosphate > geranylgeranyl diphosphate >> phytyl diphosphate as prenyl donors. Do not catalyze the decardoxylation of homogentisate uncoupled from prenylation. From Arabidopsis thaliana (Mouse-ear cress).
    966..1049    +  CDS            HST (fragment): HSTC_ARATH - Also known as HPT2, VTE2-2. Experimental evidence at protein level: Swiss-Prot protein existence level 1. Involved in the synthesis of plastoquinone-9. Can use both homogentisic acid and 2,5-dihydroxyphenylacetic acid gamma-lactone as prenyl acceptors, and solanesyl diphosphate > farnesyl diphosphate > geranylgeranyl diphosphate >> phytyl diphosphate as prenyl donors. Do not catalyze the decardoxylation of homogentisate uncoupled from prenylation. From Arabidopsis thaliana (Mouse-ear cress).
   1315..1389    +  CDS            HST (fragment): HSTC_ARATH - Also known as HPT2, VTE2-2. Experimental evidence at protein level: Swiss-Prot protein existence level 1. Involved in the synthesis of plastoquinone-9. Can use both homogentisic acid and 2,5-dihydroxyphenylacetic acid gamma-lactone as prenyl acceptors, and solanesyl diphosphate > farnesyl diphosphate > geranylgeranyl diphosphate >> phytyl diphosphate as prenyl donors. Do not catalyze the decardoxylation of homogentisate uncoupled from prenylation. From Arabidopsis thaliana (Mouse-ear cress).
   2083..2562    +  CDS            tadA: TADA_ECOLI - Also known as yfhC. Experimental evidence at protein level: Swiss-Prot protein existence level 1. Catalyzes the deamination of adenosine to inosine at the wobble position 34 of tRNA(Arg2). Essential for cell viability. From Escherichia coli (strain K12).
   2683..3174    +  CDS            tadA: TADA_ECOLI - Also known as yfhC. Experimental evidence at protein level: Swiss-Prot protein existence level 1. Catalyzes the deamination of adenosine to inosine at the wobble position 34 of tRNA(Arg2). Essential for cell viability. From Escherichia coli (strain K12).
   3274..7374    +  CDS            cas9: CAS9_STRP1 - Also known as csn1 From Streptococcus pyogenes serotype M1.
   7421..7669    +  terminator     HSP terminator: efficient transcription terminator from the Arabidopsis thaliana heat shock protein 18.2 gene (Nagaya et al., 2010)
   7678..7702    -  protein_bind   attB2: mutant version of attB; recombination site for the Gateway® BP reaction BP Clonase™
   8065..8589    -  CDS            MSR4 (fragment): MSRA4_ARATH - Also known as PMSR, PMSR4. Experimental evidence at protein level: Swiss-Prot protein existence level 1. Catalyzes the reduction of methionine sulfoxide (MetSO) to methionine in proteins. Plays a protective role against oxidative stress by restoring activity to proteins that have been inactivated by methionine oxidation. Prevents the methionine sulfoxidation of the heat shock protein HSP21 and its subsequent inactivation. MSRA family specifically reduces the MetSO S-enantiomer. From Arabidopsis thaliana (Mouse-ear cress).
   9131..9847    +  CDS            OLEO2_BRANA: Experimental evidence at protein level: Swiss-Prot protein existence level 1. May have a structural role to stabilize the lipid body during desiccation of the seed by preventing coalescence of the oil. Probably interacts with both lipid and phospholipid moieties of lipid bodies. May also provide recognition signals for specific lipase anchorage in lipolysis during seedling growth. From Brassica napus (Rape).
   9848..10540   +  CDS            TagRFP: TagRFP is a basic (constitutively fluorescent) red fluorescent protein published in 2007, derived from Entacmaea quadricolor. It has very low acid sensitivity.
  10544..10795   +  terminator     NOS terminator: nopaline synthase terminator and poly(A) signal
  10899..10923   +  misc_feature   RB T-DNA repeat: right border repeat from nopaline C58 T-DNA
  11293..11694   +  CDS            Y4CG_SINFN (fragment): Protein inferred from homology: Swiss-Prot protein existence level 3. From Sinorhizobium fredii (strain NBRC 101917 / NGR234).
  12254..12883   +  CDS            pVS1 StaA: stability protein from the Pseudomonas plasmid pVS1 (Heeb et al., 2000)
  13312..14385   +  CDS            pVS1 RepA: replication protein from the Pseudomonas plasmid pVS1 (Heeb et al., 2000)
  14451..14645   +  rep_origin     pVS1 oriV: origin of replication for the Pseudomonas plasmid pVS1 (Heeb et al., 2000)
  14848..14887   +  CDS            rop (fragment): Rop protein, which maintains plasmids at low copy number; rop
  14989..15129   +  misc_feature   bom: basis of mobility region from pBR322
  15315..15903   -  rep_origin     ori: high-copy-number ColE1/pMB1/pBR322/pUC origin of replication
  16149..16936   -  CDS            SmR (fragment): aminoglycoside adenylyltransferase (Murphy, 1985); aadA; confers resistance to spectinomycin and streptomycin
  16947..17003   -  CDS            GmR (fragment): gentamycin acetyltransferase; aacC1; confers resistance to gentamycin
  17179..17202   -  promoter       Pc promoter (fragment): intI1 (promoter lies within the coding sequence); class 1 integron promoter
  17461..17485   +  misc_feature   LB T-DNA repeat: left border repeat from nopaline C58 T-DNA
  17578..17830   -  terminator     NOS terminator: nopaline synthase terminator and poly(A) signal
  17846..18010   -  CDS            yokD (fragment): YOKD_BACSU - Experimental evidence at protein level: Swiss-Prot protein existence level 1. May contribute to antibiotic resistance. From Bacillus subtilis (strain 168).
  18031..19053   -  CDS            hph: KHYB_ECOLX - Experimental evidence at protein level: Swiss-Prot protein existence level 1. The aminoglycoside phosphotransferases achieve inactivation of their antibiotic substrates by phosphorylation. Only phosphorylates hygromycin and closely related compounds such as demethyl analogs and destomycin. From Escherichia coli.
  19089..19268   -  promoter       NOS promoter: nopaline synthase promoter
  19361..19383   +  misc_feature   MCS (fragment): pUC18/19 multiple cloning site
  19428..19452   +  protein_bind   attB1: mutant version of attB; recombination site for the Gateway® BP reaction BP Clonase™
