[The description below was written by a language model from this plasmid's Addgene catalogue record and pLannotate feature annotations shown in this document.]
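Description:
pJY-RpABE-PDS3_IMS is a 19.6 kb Agrobacterium binary vector built on the pJY-RpABE backbone for adenine base editing in Arabidopsis thaliana. Outside the T-DNA borders it carries the pVS1 replication and stability functions (RepA, StaA, oriV) for maintenance in Agrobacterium, a ColE1/pBR322-type origin with the bom mobilisation region for propagation in E. coli, and an aadA gene conferring spectinomycin resistance. The catalogue lists it as low copy in bacteria.

The T-DNA, delimited by nopaline-type left and right border repeats, holds several cassettes. A U6-driven single guide RNA with the Streptococcus pyogenes scaffold targets PDS3. Next to it, the Arabidopsis RPS5A promoter drives ABE7.10, which is annotated as two tandem E. coli TadA-derived deaminase domains fused upstream of Cas9 and terminated by the Arabidopsis HSP18.2 terminator. The HST gene fragments annotated between the guide scaffold and the editor most likely reflect genomic sequence within the RPS5A promoter fragment rather than a separate payload. These editing cassettes lie between attB1 and attB2 sites, suggesting Gateway assembly. Plant selection is provided by a NOS promoter–hph–NOS terminator cassette giving hygromycin resistance. An oleosin–TagRFP fusion with a NOS terminator is also present; such fusions are commonly used as seed-fluorescence markers to identify transgenic seed, although the record does not state this use or name its promoter.

The stated purpose is induced mis-splicing (IMS) of PDS3: the base editor's A-to-G conversion at the guide's target site disrupts normal splicing of the transcript, rather than cutting the gene with a nuclease. The record does not state which splice site is targeted.
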