Addgene plasmid #112875: pJY-RpABE-PDS3_IMS
Purpose: binary vector for IMS (Induced Mis-Splicing) of PDS3 in Arabidopsis
Depositing lab: Jin-Soo Kim & Jae-Young Yun. Depositing organization: Institute for Basic Science. Publication: Precision genome engineering through adenine base editing in plants. Kang BC, Yun JY, Kim ST, Shin Y, Ryu J, Choi M, Woo JW, Kim JS. Nat Plants. 2018 Jun 4. pii: 10.1038/s41477-018-0178-x. doi: 10.1038/s41477-018-0178-x. PubMed 29867128.
Backbone
  Vector backbone: pJY-RpABE
  Vector type: Plant Expression, CRISPR
  Selectable markers: Hygromycin
Growth in bacteria
  Bacterial resistance: Spectinomycin, 50 μg/mL
  Growth temperature: 37°C
  Growth strain: DH5alpha
  Copy number: Low Copy
Gene/Insert 1
  Gene/Insert name: RPS5A promoter
  gRNA/shRNA sequence: cctccagatagctgcatgga
  Species: A. thaliana (mustard weed)
  Insert size (bp): 1664
Gene/Insert 2
  Gene/Insert name: ABE7.10
  gRNA/shRNA sequence: cctccagatagctgcatgga
  Species: engineered
  Insert size (bp): 5328
Gene/Insert 3
  Gene/Insert name: U6-sgRNA targeting PDS3
  gRNA/shRNA sequence: cctccagatagctgcatgga
  Insert size (bp): 548
Terms and licenses: Academic/Nonprofit Terms; Industry Terms: Not Available to Industry
Depositor comments: Induces mis-splicing at PDS3
How to cite: pJY-RpABE-PDS3_IMS was a gift from Jin-Soo Kim & Jae-Young Yun (Addgene plasmid # 112875 ; http://n2t.net/addgene:112875 ; RRID:Addgene_112875)
